>Addgene plasmid #179949 | TrpLE-M-nMSP1E3D1 | addgene full sequence | sequence record 355031 | Addgene NGS Result
TGGCGAATGGG
[124 nt withheld, positions 12-135]
C
[91 nt withheld, positions 137-227]
A
[49 nt withheld, positions 229-277]
CCTTTGACGTTGGAGTCCACGTTCTTT
[37 nt withheld, positions 305-341]
ACCCTATCTCGGTCTATTCTTTTGATTTATAAGGGATTTTGCCGATTTCGGCCTATTGGTTAAAAAATGA
GCTGATTTAACAAAAATTTAACGCGAATTTTAACAAAATATTAACGCTTACAATTTAGGTGGCACTTTTC
GGGGAAATGTGCGCGGAACCCCTATTTGTTTATTTTTCTAAATACATTCAAATATGTATCCGCTCATGAA
TTAATTCTTAGAAAAACTCATCGAGCATCAAATGAAACTGCAATTTATTCATATCAGGATTATCAATACC
ATATTTTTGAAAAAGCCGTTTCTGTAATGAAGGAGAAAACTCACCGAGGCAGTTCCATAGGATGGCAAGA
TCCTGGTATCGGTCTGCGATTCCGACTCGTCCAACATCAATACAACCTATTAATTTCCCCTCGTCAAAAA
TAAGGTTATCAAGTGAGAAATCACCATGAGTGACGACTGAATCCGGTGAGAATGGCAAAAGTTTATGCAT
TTCTTTCCAGACTTGTTCAACAGGCCAGCCATTACGCTCGTCATCAAAATCACTCGCATCAACCAAACCG
TTATTCATTCGTGATTGCGCCTGAGCGAGACGAAATACGCGATCGCTGTTAAAAGGACAATTACAAACAG
GAATCGAATGCAACCGGCGCAGGAACACTGCCAGCGCATCAACAATATTTTCACCTGAATCAGGATATTC
TTCTAATACCTGGAATGCTGTTTTCCCGGGGATCGCAGTGGTGAGTAACCATGCATCATCAGGAGTACGG
ATAAAATGCTTGATGGTCGGAAGAGGCATAAATTCCGTCAGCCAGTTTAGTCTGACCATCTCATCTGTAA
CATCATTGGCAACGCTACCTTTGCCATGTTTCAGAAACAACTCTGGCGCATCGGGCTTCCCATACAATCG
ATAGATTGTCGCACCTGATTGCCCGACATTATCGCGAGCCCATTTATACCCATATAAATCAGCATCCATG
TTGGAATTTAATCGCGGCCTAGAGCAAGACGTTTCCCGTTGAATATGGCTCATAACACCCCTTGTATTAC
TGTTTATGTAAGCAGACAGTTTTATTGTTCATGACCAAAATCCCTTAACGTGAGTTTTCGTTCCACTGAG
CGTCAGACCCCGTAGAAAAGATCAAAGGATCTTCTTGAGATCCTTTTTTTCTGCGCGTAATCTGCTGCTT
GCAAACAAAAAAACCACCGCTACCAGCGGTGGTTTGTTTGCCGGATCAAGAGCTACCAACTCTTTTTCCG
AAGGTAACTGGCTTCAGCAGAGCGCAGATACCAAATACTGTCCTTCTAGTGTAGCCGTAGTTAGGCCACC
ACTTCAAGAACTCTGTAGCACCGCCTACATACCTCGCTCTGCTAATCCTGTTACCAGTGGCTGCTGCCAG
TGGCGATAAGTCGTGTCTTACCGGGTTGGACTCAAGACGATAGTTACCGGATAAGGCGCAGCGGTCGGGC
TGAACGGGGGGTTCGTGCACACAGCCCAGCTTGGAGCGAACGACCTACACCGAACTGAGATACCTACAGC
GTGAGCTATGAGAAAGCGCCACGCTTCCCGAAGGGAGAAAGGCGGACAGGTATCCGGTAAGCGGCAGGGT
CGGAACAGGAGAGCGCACGAGGGAGCTTCCAGGGGGAAACGCCTGGTATCTTTATAGTCCTGTCGGGTTT
CGCCACCTCTGACTTGAGCGTCGATTTTTGTGATGCTCGTCAGGGGGGCGGAGCCTATGGAAAAACGCCA
GCAACGCGGCCTTTTTACGGTTCCTGGCCTTTTGCTGGCCTTTTGCTCACATGTTCTTTCCTGCGTTATC
CCCTGATTCTGTGGATAACCGTATTACCGCCTTTGAGTGAGCTGATACCGCTCGCCGCAGCCGAACGACC
GAGCGCAGCGAGTCAGTGAGCGAGGAAGCGGAAGAGCGCCTGATGCGGTATTTTCTCCTTACGCATCTGT
GCGGTATTTCACACCGCAATGGTGCACTCTCAGTACAATCTGCTCTGATGCCGCATAGTTAAGCCAGTAT
ACACTCCGCTATCGCTACGTGACTGGGTCATGGCTGCGCCCCGACACCCGCCAACACCCGCTGACGCGCC
CTGACGGGCTTGTCTGCTCCCGGCATCCGCTTACAGACAAGCTGTGACCGTCTCCGGGAGCTGCATGTGT
CAGAGGTTTTCACCGTCATCACCGAAACGCGCGAGGCAGCTGCGGTAAAGCTCATCAGCGTGGTCGTGAA
GCGATTCACAGATGTCTGCCTGTTCATCCGCGTCCAGCTCGTTGAGTTTCTCCAGAAGCGTTAATGTCTG
GCTTCTGATAAAGCGGGCCATGTTAAGGGCGGTTTTTTCCTGTTTGGTCACTGATGCCTCCGTGTAAGGG
GGATTTCTGTTCATGGGGGTAATGATACCGATGAAACGAGAGAGGATGCTCACGATACGGGTTACTGATG
ATGAACATGCCCGGTTACTGGAACGTTGTGAGGGTAAACAACTGGCGGTATGGATGCGGCGGGACCAGAG
AAAAATCACTCAGGGTCAATGCCAGCGCTTCGTTAATACAGATGTAGGTGTTCCACAGGGTAGCCAGCAG
CATCCTGCGATGCAGATCCGGAACATAATGGTGCAGGGCGCTGACTTCCGCGTTTCCAGACTTTACGAAA
CACGGAAACCGAAGACCATTCATGTTGTTGCTCAGGTCGCAGACGTTTTGCAGCAGCAGTCGCTTCACGT
TCGCTCGCGTATCGGTGATTCATTCTGCTAACCAGTAAGGCAACCCCGCCAGCCTAGCCGGGTCCTCAAC
GACAGGAGCACGATCATGCGCACCCGTGGGGCCGCCATGCCGGCGATAATGGCCTGCTTCTCGCCGAAAC
GTTTGGTGGCGGGACCAGTGACGAAGGCTTGAGCGAGGGCGTGCAAGATTCCGAATACCGCAAGCGACAG
GCCGATCATCGTCGCGCTCCAGCGAAAGCGGTCCTCGCCGAAAATGACCCAGAGCGCTGCCGGCACCTGT
CCTACGAGTTGCATGATAAAGAAGACAGTCATAAGTGCGGCGACGATAGTCATGCCCCGCGCCCACCGGA
AGGAGCTGACTGGGTTGAAGGCTCTCAAGGGCATCGGTCGAGATCCCGGTGCCTAATGAGTGAGCTAACT
TACATTAATTGCGTTGCGCTCACTGCCCGCTTTCCAGTCGGGAAACCTGTCGTGCCAGCTGCATTAATGA
ATCGGCCAACGCGCGGGGAGAGGCGGTTTGCGTATTGGGCGCCAGGGTGGTTTTTCTTTTCACCAGTGAG
ACGGGCAACAGCTGATTGCCCTTCACCGCCTGGCCCTGAGAGAGTTGCAGCAAGCGGTCCACGCTGGTTT
GCCCCAGCAGGCGAAAATCCTGTTTGATGGTGGTTAACGGCGGGATATAACATGAGCTGTCTTCGGTATC
GTCGTATCCCACTACCGAGATATCCGCACCAACGCGCAGCCCGGACTCGGTAATGGCGCGCATTGCGCCC
AGCGCCATCTGATCGTTGGCAACCAGCATCGCAGTGGGAACGATGCCCTCATTCAGCATTTGCATGGTTT
GTTGAAAACCGGACATGGCACTCCAGTCGCCTTCCCGTTCCGCTATCGGCTGAATTTGATTGCGAGTGAG
ATATTTATGCCAGCCAGCCAGACGCAGACGCGCCGAGACAGAACTTAATGGGCCCGCTAACAGCGCGATT
TGCTGGTGACCCAATGCGACCAGATGCTCCACGCCCAGTCGCGTACCGTCTTCATGGGAGAAAATAATAC
TGTTGATGGGTGTCTGGTCAGAGACATCAAGAAATAACGCCGGAACATTAGTGCAGGCAGCTTCCACAGC
AATGGCATCCTGGTCATCCAGCGGATAGTTAATGATCAGCCCACTGACGCGTTGCGCGAGAAGATTGTGC
ACCGCCGCTTTACAGGCTTCGACGCCGCTTCGTTCTACCATCGACACCACCACGCTGGCACCCAGTTGAT
CGGCGCGAGATTTAATCGCCGCGACAATTTGCGACGGCGCGTGCAGGGCCAGACTGGAGGTGGCAACGCC
AATCAGCAACGACTGTTTGCCCGCCAGTTGTTGTGCCACGCGGTTGGGAATGTAATTCAGCTCCGCCATC
GCCGCTTCCACTTTTTCCCGCGTTTTCGCAGAAACGTGGCTGGCCTGGTTCACCACGCGGGAAACGGTCT
GATAAGAGACACCGGCATACTCTGCGACATCGTATAACGTTACTGGTTTCACATTCACCACCCTGAATTG
ACTCTCTTCCGGGCGCTATCATGCCATACCGCGAAAGGTTTTGCGCCATTCGATGGTGTCCGGGATCTCG
ACGCTCTCCCTTATGCGACTCCTGCATTAGGAAGCAGCCCAGTAGTAGGTTGAGGCCGTTGAGCACCGCC
GCCGCAAGGAATGGTGCATGCAAGGAGATGGCGCCCAACAGTCCCCCGGCCACGGGGCCTGCCACCATAC
CCACGCCGAAACAAGCGCTCATGAGCCCGAAGTGGCGAGCCCGATCTTCCCCATCGGTGATGTCGGCGAT
ATAGGCGCCAGCAACCGCACCTGTGGCGCCGGTGATGCCGGCCACGATGCGTCCGGCGTAGAGGATCGAG
ATCTCGATCCCGCGAAATTAATACGACTCACTATAGGGGAATTGTGAGCGGATAACAATTCCCCTCTAGA
AATAATTTTGTTTAACTTTAAGAAGGAGATATACATATGAAAGCGATCTTCGTTCTGAAAGGTTCTCTGG
ACCGTGACCTGGACTCTCGTATCGAACTGGAACTGCGTACCGACCACAAAGAACTGTCTGAACACCTGCT
GCTGGTTGACCTGGCGCGTAACGACCTGGCGCGTATCGCGACCCCGGGTTCTCGTTACGTTGCGGACCTG
ACCAAAGTTGACCGTTACTCTTACGTTCTGCACCTGGTTTCTCGTGTTGTTGGTGAACTGCGTCACGACC
TGGACGCGCTGCACGCGTACCGTGCGGCGCTGAACCTGGGTACCCTGTCTGGTGCGCCGAAAGTTCGTGC
GATGGGTTCTACCTTCTCTAAACTGCGTGAACAGCTGGGTCCGGTTACCCAGGAATTCTTCGACAACCTG
GAAAAAGAAACCGAAGGTCTGCGTCAGGAACTGTCTAAAGACCTGGAAGAAGTTAAAGCGAAAGTTCAGC
CGTACCTGGACGACTTCCAGAAAAAATTCCAGGAAGAACTGGAACTGTACCGTCAGAAAGTTGAACCGCT
GCGTGCGGAACTGCAGGAAGGTGCGCGTCAGAAACTGCACGAACTGCAGGAAAAACTGTCTCCGCTGGGT
GAAGAACTGCGTGACCGTGCGCGTGCGCACGTTGACGCGCTGCGTACCCACCTGGCGCCGTACCTGGACG
ACTTCCAGAAAAAATTCCAGGAAGAACTGGAACTGTACCGTCAGAAAGTTGAACCGCTGCGTGCGGAACT
GCAGGAAGGTGCGCGTCAGAAACTGCACGAACTGCAGGAAAAACTGTCTCCGCTGGGTGAAGAACTGCGT
GACCGTGCGCGTGCGCACGTTGACGCGCTGCGTACCCACCTGGCGCCGTACTCTGACGAACTGCGTCAGC
GTCTGGCGGCGCGTCTGGAAGCGCTGAAAGAAAACGGTGGTGCGCGTCTGGCGGAATACCACGCGAAAGC
GACCGAACACCTGTCTACCCTGTCTGAAAAAGCGAAACCGGCGCTGGAAGACCTGCGTCAGGGTCTGCTG
CCGGTTCTGGAATCTTTCAAAGTTTCTTTCCTGTCTGCGCTGGAAGAATACACCAAAAAACTGAACACCC
AGTAACTCGAGCACCACCACCACCACCACTGAGATCCGGCTGCTAACAAAGCCCGAAAGGAAGCTGAGTT
GGCTGCTGCCACCGCTGAGCAATAACTAGCATAACCCCTTGGGGCCTCTAAACGGGTCTTGAGGGGTTTT
TTGCTGAAAGGAGGAACTATATCCGGAT
Features (pLannotate 1.2.2; 20 found; start..end, strand, type, name):
     12..440     +  rep_origin     f1 ori (sequence partly withheld): f1 bacteriophage origin of replication; arrow indicates direction of (+) strand synthesis
    493..550     +  promoter       AmpR promoter (fragment): bla
    559..1374    -  CDS            KanR: aminoglycoside phosphotransferase; aph(3')-Ia; confers resistance to kanamycin in bacteria or G418 (Geneticin®) in eukaryotes
   1496..2084    +  rep_origin     ori: high-copy-number ColE1/pMB1/pBR322/pUC origin of replication
   2270..2409    -  misc_feature   bom: basis of mobility region from pBR322
   2511..2702    -  CDS            rop: Rop protein, which maintains plasmids at low copy number; rop
   2719..3099    +  CDS            YPB1_ECOLX: Protein predicted: Swiss-Prot protein existence level 4. From Escherichia coli.
   3171..3462    -  CDS            TcR (fragment): tetracycline efflux protein; tet; confers resistance to tetracycline
   3477..3498    -  protein_bind   CAP binding site: CAP binding activates transcription in the presence of cAMP. E. coli catabolite activator protein
   3511..4593    -  CDS            lacI: lac repressor; lacI; The lac repressor binds to the lac operator to inhibit transcription in E. coli. This inhibition can be relieved by adding lactose or isopropyl-β-D-thiogalactopyranoside (IPTG).
   4594..4671    -  promoter       lacI promoter: lacI
   4679..4958    -  CDS            TcR (fragment): tetracycline efflux protein; tet; confers resistance to tetracycline
   4980..4998    +  promoter       T7 promoter: promoter for bacteriophage T7 RNA polymerase
   4999..5023    +  protein_bind   lac operator: The lac repressor binds to the lac operator to inhibit transcription in E. coli. This inhibition can be relieved by adding lactose or isopropyl-β-D-thiogalactopyranoside (IPTG). lac repressor encoded by lacI
   5038..5060    +  RBS            RBS: efficient ribosome binding site from bacteriophage T7 gene 10 (Olins and Rangwala, 1989)
   5092..5385    +  CDS            trpE (fragment): TRPE_ECOLI - Experimental evidence at protein level: Swiss-Prot protein existence level 1. Part of a heterotetrameric complex that catalyzes the two- step biosynthesis of anthranilate, an intermediate in the biosynthesis of L-tryptophan. In the first step, the glutamine-binding beta subunit (TrpG) of anthranilate synthase (AS) provides the glutamine amidotransferase activity which generates ammonia as a substrate that, along with chorismate, is used in the second step, catalyzed by the large alpha subunit of AS (TrpE) to produce anthranilate. In the absence of TrpG, TrpE can synthesize anthran
   5389..6153    +  CDS            APOA1: APOA1_GORGO - Experimental evidence at protein level: Swiss-Prot protein existence level 1. Participates in the reverse transport of cholesterol from tissues to the liver for excretion by promoting cholesterol efflux from tissues and by acting as a cofactor for the lecithin cholesterol acyltransferase (LCAT). As part of the SPAP complex, activates spermatozoa motility (By similarity). From Gorilla gorilla gorilla (Western lowland gorilla).
   6163..6180    +  CDS            9xHis (fragment): 9xHis affinity tag
   6190..6239    +  CDS            SET1 (fragment): solubility-enhancement tag derived from T7 phage gene 10B
   6247..6294    +  terminator     T7 terminator: transcription terminator for bacteriophage T7 RNA polymerase
