[The description below was written by a language model from this plasmid's Addgene catalogue record and pLannotate feature annotations shown in this document.]
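Description:
TrpLE-M-nMSP1E3D1 is a bacterial expression plasmid built on the pET-24a(+) backbone for producing a tagless membrane scaffold protein (MSP) used to assemble lipid nanodiscs. It carries a kanamycin resistance gene (aminoglycoside phosphotransferase) for selection. Replication relies on a ColE1/pBR322-type origin with the rop gene and bom region, consistent with the low copy number recorded, and an f1 origin is also present. The expression cassette is the standard pET arrangement: a T7 promoter followed by a lac operator and the T7 gene 10 ribosome binding site, closed by a T7 terminator. A plasmid-borne lacI gene provides repression that is relieved by IPTG in hosts supplying T7 RNA polymerase, such as BL21(DE3).

The synthetic insert, cloned between NdeI and XhoI, encodes an N-terminal TrpLE leader, annotated as a trpE fragment, fused to the MSP1E3D1 scaffold. The scaffold is annotated by its similarity to apolipoprotein A-I, from which MSPs are derived. TrpLE fusions are commonly used to direct proteins into inclusion bodies. Native methionines in the scaffold were changed to leucine and native tryptophans to phenylalanine. A single methionine sits at the junction between TrpLE and the MSP, so cyanogen bromide cuts only at that site and releases the scaffold without any affinity tag. The annotation also picks up the vector's His-tag sequence downstream of the insert. The record does not say whether this is translated, although the stated tagless purpose suggests the open reading frame ends before it. The sequenced record (6,319 nt) is within a few bases of the listed total size.
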