Addgene plasmid #179949: TrpLE-M-nMSP1E3D1
Purpose: Tagless membrane scaffold protein (MSP) for formation of nanodiscs.
Depositing lab: Kerney Glover. Depositing organization: Lehigh University. Publication: Facile production of tagless membrane scaffold protein for nanodiscs. Julien JA, Mutchek SG, Fernandez MG, Glover KJ. Anal Biochem. 2021 Nov 27:114497. doi: 10.1016/j.ab.2021.114497. PubMed 34848201.
Backbone
  Vector backbone: pET-24a(+)
  Backbone manufacturer: Gene Universal
  Backbone size w/o insert (bp): 5310
  Total vector size (bp): 6323
  Vector type: Bacterial Expression
Growth in bacteria
  Bacterial resistance: Kanamycin, 50 μg/mL
  Growth temperature: 37°C
  Growth strain: DH5alpha
  Growth instructions: BL21(DE3) cells
  Copy number: Low Copy
Gene/Insert
  Gene/Insert name: TrpLE-M-nMSP1E3D1
  Species: Synthetic; gene
  Insert size (bp): 771
  Mutation: Native Trp residues have been mutated to Phe residues. Native Met residues have been mutated to Leu residues. A single methionine residue is placed between the TrpLE & MSP fusion to facilitate cleavage by cyanogen bromide.
  Promoter: T7
  Tag / fusion protein: TrpLE (N terminal on insert)
  Cloning method: Restriction Enzyme; 5′ cloning site NdeI (not destroyed); 3′ cloning site XhoI (not destroyed)
  Sequencing primers: 5′ T7; 3′ T7 term
Resource information
  A portion of this plasmid was derived from a plasmid made by: Gene Universal Inc. 200 Continental Dr. Suite 401, office 402, Newark DE 19713
Terms and licenses: Academic/Nonprofit Terms; Industry Terms: Not Available to Industry
How to cite: TrpLE-M-nMSP1E3D1 was a gift from Kerney Glover (Addgene plasmid # 179949 ; http://n2t.net/addgene:179949 ; RRID:Addgene_179949)
